Addgene plasmid #164422: AAV-Best1-sCX3CL1
Purpose: AAV plasmid expressing soluble CX3CL1 (fractalkine) in retinal pigment epithelium
Depositing lab: Connie Cepko. Depositing organization: Harvard Medical School. Publication: Soluble CX3CL1 gene therapy improves cone survival and function in mouse models of retinitis pigmentosa. Wang SK, Xue Y, Rana P, Hong CM, Cepko CL. Proc Natl Acad Sci U S A. 2019 May 14;116(20):10140-10149. doi: 10.1073/pnas.1901787116. Epub 2019 Apr 29. PubMed 31036641.
Backbone
  Vector backbone: AAV-MCS8
  Backbone manufacturer: Jeng-Shin Lee, Harvard University
  Backbone size w/o insert (bp): 4768
  Total vector size (bp): 5796
  Vector type: Mammalian Expression, AAV
Growth in bacteria
  Bacterial resistance: Ampicillin, 100 μg/mL
  Growth temperature: 37°C
  Growth strain: NEB Stable
  Copy number: Unknown
Gene/Insert
  Gene/Insert name: Cx3cl1 (alt names: fractalkine; neurotactin; C-X3-C Motif Chemokine Ligand 1)
  Species: M. musculus (mouse)
  Insert size (bp): 1028
  Mutation: deleted terminal 59 amino acids
  Entrez Gene: Cx3cl1 (a.k.a. AB030188, ABCD-3, AI848747, CX3C, Cxc3, D8Bwg0439e, Scyd, Scyd1, fract, neuro)
  Promoter: Best1
  Cloning method: Restriction Enzyme; 5′ cloning site NotI (not destroyed); 3′ cloning site HindIII (not destroyed)
  Sequencing primers: 5′ gatctagctcctgggctgag; 3′ gctcttgggaagtccccatg
Terms and licenses: Academic/Nonprofit Terms; Industry Terms: Not Available to Industry
How to cite: AAV-Best1-sCX3CL1 was a gift from Connie Cepko (Addgene plasmid # 164422 ; http://n2t.net/addgene:164422 ; RRID:Addgene_164422)
