[The description below was written by a language model from this plasmid's Addgene catalogue record and pLannotate feature annotations shown in this document.]
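Description:
AAV-Best1-sCX3CL1 is an adeno-associated virus transfer plasmid built on the AAV-MCS8 backbone, designed to deliver a secreted form of the mouse chemokine CX3CL1 (fractalkine, neurotactin) to the retinal pigment epithelium. The plasmid is about 5.8 kb and is maintained in E. coli through a high-copy ColE1/pUC-type origin with ampicillin selection from the β-lactamase gene. An f1 origin and remnants of a lac cassette (lacZα and lacI fragments, lac promoter and operator, CAP site) lie in the bacterial backbone outside the viral genome and have no role in the payload.

The expression cassette sits between two AAV2 inverted terminal repeats, which are the cis elements needed for replication and packaging of the intervening DNA into AAV particles. According to the catalogue entry, transcription is driven by the Best1 promoter. The automated feature table does not annotate this promoter, but an unannotated stretch between the upstream ITR and the intron is consistent with its position. A chimeric β-globin/immunoglobulin intron follows. Next comes the mouse Cx3cl1 coding sequence, cloned between NotI and HindIII. It lacks the terminal 59 amino acids. Since full-length fractalkine is a membrane-anchored protein, this truncation presumably removes the anchoring region, in line with the soluble product named in the record. A WPRE downstream enhances transcript stability and expression, and a bovine growth hormone polyadenylation signal terminates the message.

The construct is used to produce recombinant AAV for RPE-restricted secretion of soluble CX3CL1. It was deposited with a study testing this approach as a gene therapy to preserve cone survival and function in mouse models of retinitis pigmentosa.
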