Features (pLannotate 1.2.2; 15 found; start..end, strand, type, name):
     45..175     -  repeat_region  AAV2 ITR (fragment): inverted terminal repeat of adeno-associated virus serotype 2 inverted
    871..1003    +  intron         chimeric intron: chimera between introns from human β-globin and immunoglobulin heavy chain genes
   1029..2036    +  CDS            Cx3cl1 (fragment): X3CL1_MOUSE - Also known as Cx3c From Mus musculus (Mouse).
   2052..2593    +  misc_feature   WPRE (fragment): woodchuck hepatitis virus posttranscriptional regulatory element
   2607..2814    +  polyA_signal   bGH poly(A) signal: bovine growth hormone polyadenylation signal
   2902..3032    +  repeat_region  AAV2 ITR (fragment): inverted terminal repeat of adeno-associated virus serotype 2 inverted
   3046..3203    +  CDS            lacZα (fragment): LacZα fragment of β-galactosidase; lacZ fragment
   3208..3636    +  rep_origin     f1 ori (sequence partly withheld): f1 bacteriophage origin of replication; arrow indicates direction of (+) strand synthesis
   3689..3793    +  promoter       AmpR promoter: bla
   3794..4654    +  CDS            AmpR: β-lactamase; bla; confers resistance to ampicillin, carbenicillin, and related antibiotics
   4825..5413    +  rep_origin     ori: high-copy-number ColE1/pMB1/pBR322/pUC origin of replication
   5596..5688    +  CDS            lacI (fragment): lac repressor; lacI; The lac repressor binds to the lac operator to inhibit transcription in E. coli. This inhibition can be relieved by adding lactose or isopropyl-β-D-thiogalactopyranoside (IPTG).
   5701..5722    +  protein_bind   CAP binding site: CAP binding activates transcription in the presence of cAMP. E. coli catabolite activator protein
   5737..5767    +  promoter       lac promoter: promoter for the E. coli lac operon
   5775..5791    +  protein_bind   lac operator: The lac repressor binds to the lac operator to inhibit transcription in E. coli. This inhibition can be relieved by adding lactose or isopropyl-β-D-thiogalactopyranoside (IPTG). lac repressor encoded by lacI
>Addgene plasmid #164422 | AAV-Best1-sCX3CL1 | addgene full sequence | sequence record 324065 | Addgene NGS Result
GCTATGACCATGATTACGCCAGATTTAATTAAGGCCTTAATTAGGCTGCGCGCTCGCTCGCTCACTGAGG
CCGCCCGGGCAAAGCCCGGGCGTCGGGCGACCTTTGGTCGCCCGGCCTCAGTGAGCGAGCGAGCGCGCAG
AGAGGGAGTGGCCAACTCCATCACTAGGGGTTCCTTGTAGTTAATGATTAACCCGCCATGCTACTTATCT
ACGTAGCCATGCTCTAGGAAGATCGGAATTCGCCCTTAAGCTAGCTCCTTTTCAGATAAGGGCACTGAGG
CTGAGAGAGGAGCTGAAACCTACCCGGGGTCACCACACACAGGTGGCAAGGCTGGGACCAGAAACCAGGA
CTGTTGACTGCAGCCCGGTATTCATTCTTTCCATAGCCCACAGGGCTGTCAAAGACCCCAGGGCCTAGTC
AGAGGCTCCTCCTTCCTGGAGAGTTCCTGGCACAGAAGTTGAAGCTCAGCACAGCCCCCTAACCCCCAAC
TCTCTCTGCAAGGCCTCAGGGGTCAGAACACTGGTGGAGCAGATCCTTTAGCCTCTGGATTTTAGGGCCA
TGGTAGAGGGGGTGTTGCCCTAAATTCCAGCCCTGGTCTCAGCCCAACACCCTCCAAGAAGAAATTAGAG
GGGCCATGGCCAGGCTGTGCTAGCCGTTGCTTCTGAGCAGATTACAAGAAGGGACTAAGACAAGGACTCC
TTTGTGGAGGTCCTGGCTTAGGGAGTCAAGTGACGGCGGCTCAGCACTCACGTGGGCAGTGCCAGCCTCT
AAGAGTGGGCAGGGGCACTGGCCACAGAGTCCCAGGGAGTCCCACCAGCCTAGTCGCCAGACCCAGATCC
TGCAGAAGTTGGTCGTGAGGCACTGGGCAGGTAAGTATCAAGGTTACAAGACAGGTTTAAGGAGACCAAT
AGAAACTGGGCTTGTCGAGACAGAGAAGACTCTTGCGTTTCTGATAGGCACCTATTGGTCTTACTGACAT
CCACTTTGCCTTTCTCTCCACAGGTGTCCAGGCGGCCGCGCCGCCACCATGGCTCCCTCGCCGCTCGCGT
GGCTGCTGCGCCTGGCCGCGTTCTTCCATTTGTGTACTCTGCTGCCGGGTCAGCACCTCGGCATGACGAA
ATGCGAAATCATGTGCGACAAGATGACCTCACGAATCCCAGTGGCTTTGCTCATCCGCTATCAGCTAAAC
CAGGAGTCCTGCGGCAAGCGTGCCATTGTCCTGGAGACGACACAGCACAGACGCTTCTGTGCTGACCCGA
AGGAGAAATGGGTCCAAGACGCCATGAAGCATCTGGATCACCAGGCTGCTGCCCTCACTAAAAATGGTGG
CAAGTTTGAGAAGCGGGTGGACAATGTGACACCTGGGATCACCTTGGCCACTAGGGGACTGTCCCCATCT
GCCCTGACAAAGCCTGAATCCGCCACATTGGAAGACCTTGCTTTGGAACTGACTACTATTTCCCAGGAGG
CCAGGGGGACCATGGGGACTTCCCAAGAGCCACCGGCAGCAGTGACCGGATCATCTCTCTCAACTTCCGA
GGCACAGGATGCAGGGCTTACGGCTAAGCCTCAGAGCATTGGAAGTTTTGAGGCGGCTGACATCTCCACC
ACCGTTTGGCCGAGTCCTGCTGTCTACCAATCTGGATCTAGCTCCTGGGCTGAGGAAAAAGCTACTGAGT
CCCCCTCCACTACAGCCCCATCTCCTCAGGTGTCCACTACTTCACCTTCAACCCCAGAGGAAAATGTTGG
GTCCGAAGGCCAACCCCCATGGGTCCAGGGACAGGACCTCAGTCCAGAGAAGTCTCTAGGGTCTGAGGAG
ATAAACCCAGTTCATACTGATAATTTCCAGGAGAGGGGGCCTGGCAACACAGTCCACCCCTCAGTGGCTC
CCATCTCCTCTGAAGAGACCCCCAGCCCAGAGCTGGTGGCCTCGGGCAGCCAGGCTCCTAAGATAGAGGA
ACCCATCCATGCCACTGCAGATCCCCAGAAACTGAGTGTGCTTATCACTCCTGTCCCCGACACCCAGGCA
GCCACATGAAAGCTTGGATCCAATCAACCTCTGGATTACAAAATTTGTGAAAGATTGACTGGTATTCTTA
ACTATGTTGCTCCTTTTACGCTATGTGGATACGCTGCTTTAATGCCTTTGTATCATGCTATTGCTTCCCG
TATGGCTTTCATTTTCTCCTCCTTGTATAAATCCTGGTTGCTGTCTCTTTATGAGGAGTTGTGGCCCGTT
GTCAGGCAACGTGGCGTGGTGTGCACTGTGTTTGCTGACGCAACCCCCACTGGTTGGGGCATTGCCACCA
CCTGTCAGCTCCTTTCCGGGACTTTCGCTTTCCCCCTCCCTATTGCCACGGCGGAACTCATCGCCGCCTG
CCTTGCCCGCTGCTGGACAGGGGCTCGGCTGTTGGGCACTGACAATTCCGTGGTGTTGTCGGGGAAATCA
TCGTCCTTTCCTTGGCTGCTCGCCTGTGTTGCCACCTGGATTCTGCGCGGGACGTCCTTCTGCTACGTCC
CTTCGGCCCTCAATCCAGCGGACCTTCCTTCCCGCGGCCTGCTGCCGGCTCTGCGGCCTCTTCCGCGTCT
TCGAGATCTGCCTCGACTGTGCCTTCTAGTTGCCAGCCATCTGTTGTTTGCCCCTCCCCCGTGCCTTCCT
TGACCCTGGAAGGTGCCACTCCCACTGTCCTTTCCTAATAAAATGAGGAAATTGCATCGCATTGTCTGAG
TAGGTGTCATTCTATTCTGGGGGGTGGGGTGGGGCAGGACAGCAAGGGGGAGGATTGGGAAGACAATAGC
AGGCATGCTGGGGACTCGAGTTAAGGGCGAATTCCCGATAAGGATCTTCCTAGAGCATGGCTACGTAGAT
AAGTAGCATGGCGGGTTAATCATTAACTACAAGGAACCCCTAGTGATGGAGTTGGCCACTCCCTCTCTGC
GCGCTCGCTCGCTCACTGAGGCCGGGCGACCAAAGGTCGCCCGACGCCCGGGCTTTGCCCGGGCGGCCTC
AGTGAGCGAGCGAGCGCGCAGCCTTAATTAACCTAATTCACTGGCCGTCGTTTTACAACGTCGTGACTGG
GAAAACCCTGGCGTTACCCAACTTAATCGCCTTGCAGCACATCCCCCTTTCGCCAGCTGGCGTAATAGCG
AAGAGGCCCGCACCGATCGCCCTTCCCAACAGTTGCGCAGCCTGAATGGCGAATGGG
[124 nt withheld, positions 3208-3331]
C
[91 nt withheld, positions 3333-3423]
A
[49 nt withheld, positions 3425-3473]
CCTTTGACGTTGGAGTCCACGTTCTTT
[37 nt withheld, positions 3501-3537]
ACCCTATCTCGGTCTATTCTTTTGATTTATAAGGGATTTTGCCGATTTCGGCCTATTGGTTAAAAAATGA
GCTGATTTAACAAAAATTTAACGCGAATTTTAACAAAATATTAACGCTTACAATTTAGGTGGCACTTTTC
GGGGAAATGTGCGCGGAACCCCTATTTGTTTATTTTTCTAAATACATTCAAATATGTATCCGCTCATGAG
ACAATAACCCTGATAAATGCTTCAATAATATTGAAAAAGGAAGAGTATGAGTATTCAACATTTCCGTGTC
GCCCTTATTCCCTTTTTTGCGGCATTTTGCCTTCCTGTTTTTGCTCACCCAGAAACGCTGGTGAAAGTAA
AAGATGCTGAAGATCAGTTGGGTGCACGAGTGGGTTACATCGAACTGGATCTCAACAGCGGTAAGATCCT
TGAGAGTTTTCGCCCCGAAGAACGTTTTCCAATGATGAGCACTTTTAAAGTTCTGCTATGTGGCGCGGTA
TTATCCCGTATTGACGCCGGGCAAGAGCAACTCGGTCGCCGCATACACTATTCTCAGAATGACTTGGTTG
AGTACTCACCAGTCACAGAAAAGCATCTTACGGATGGCATGACAGTAAGAGAATTATGCAGTGCTGCCAT
AACCATGAGTGATAACACTGCGGCCAACTTACTTCTGACAACGATCGGAGGACCGAAGGAGCTAACCGCT
TTTTTGCACAACATGGGGGATCATGTAACTCGCCTTGATCGTTGGGAACCGGAGCTGAATGAAGCCATAC
CAAACGACGAGCGTGACACCACGATGCCTGTAGCAATGGCAACAACGTTGCGCAAACTATTAACTGGCGA
ACTACTTACTCTAGCTTCCCGGCAACAATTAATAGACTGGATGGAGGCGGATAAAGTTGCAGGACCACTT
CTGCGCTCGGCCCTTCCGGCTGGCTGGTTTATTGCTGATAAATCTGGAGCCGGTGAGCGTGGGTCTCGCG
GTATCATTGCAGCACTGGGGCCAGATGGTAAGCCCTCCCGTATCGTAGTTATCTACACGACGGGGAGTCA
GGCAACTATGGATGAACGAAATAGACAGATCGCTGAGATAGGTGCCTCACTGATTAAGCATTGGTAACTG
TCAGACCAAGTTTACTCATATATACTTTAGATTGATTTAAAACTTCATTTTTAATTTAAAAGGATCTAGG
TGAAGATCCTTTTTGATAATCTCATGACCAAAATCCCTTAACGTGAGTTTTCGTTCCACTGAGCGTCAGA
CCCCGTAGAAAAGATCAAAGGATCTTCTTGAGATCCTTTTTTTCTGCGCGTAATCTGCTGCTTGCAAACA
AAAAAACCACCGCTACCAGCGGTGGTTTGTTTGCCGGATCAAGAGCTACCAACTCTTTTTCCGAAGGTAA
CTGGCTTCAGCAGAGCGCAGATACCAAATACTGTTCTTCTAGTGTAGCCGTAGTTAGGCCACCACTTCAA
GAACTCTGTAGCACCGCCTACATACCTCGCTCTGCTAATCCTGTTACCAGTGGCTGCTGCCAGTGGCGAT
AAGTCGTGTCTTACCGGGTTGGACTCAAGACGATAGTTACCGGATAAGGCGCAGCGGTCGGGCTGAACGG
GGGGTTCGTGCACACAGCCCAGCTTGGAGCGAACGACCTACACCGAACTGAGATACCTACAGCGTGAGCT
ATGAGAAAGCGCCACGCTTCCCGAAGGGAGAAAGGCGGACAGGTATCCGGTAAGCGGCAGGGTCGGAACA
GGAGAGCGCACGAGGGAGCTTCCAGGGGGAAACGCCTGGTATCTTTATAGTCCTGTCGGGTTTCGCCACC
TCTGACTTGAGCGTCGATTTTTGTGATGCTCGTCAGGGGGGCGGAGCCTATGGAAAAACGCCAGCAACGC
GGCCTTTTTACGGTTCCTGGCCTTTTGCTGGCCTTTTGCTCACATGTTCTTTCCTGCGTTATCCCCTGAT
TCTGTGGATAACCGTATTACCGCCTTTGAGTGAGCTGATACCGCTCGCCGCAGCCGAACGACCGAGCGCA
GCGAGTCAGTGAGCGAGGAAGCGGAAGAGCGCCCAATACGCAAACCGCCTCTCCCCGCGCGTTGGCCGAT
TCATTAATGCAGCTGGCACGACAGGTTTCCCGACTGGAAAGCGGGCAGTGAGCGCAACGCAATTAATGTG
AGTTAGCTCACTCATTAGGCACCCCAGGCTTTACACTTTATGCTTCCGGCTCGTATGTTGTGTGGAATTG
TGAGCGGATAACAATTTCACACAGGAAACA
